>Addgene plasmid #207212 | pFUW-TetO-Hhex | addgene full sequence | sequence record 412314 | Addgene NGS Result
CGATGTACGGGCCAGATATACGCGTTGACATTGATTATTGACTAGTTATTAATAGTAATCAATTACGGGG
TCATTAGTTCATAGCCCATATATGGAGTTCCGCGTTACATAACTTACGGTAAATGGCCCGCCTGGCTGAC
CGCCCAACGACCCCCGCCCATTGACGTCAATAATGACGTATGTTCCCATAGTAACGCCAATAGGGACTTT
CCATTGACGTCAATGGGTGGAGTATTTACGGTAAACTGCCCACTTGGCAGTACATCAAGTGTATCATATG
CCAAGTACGCCCCCTATTGACGTCAATGACGGTAAATGGCCCGCCTGGCATTATGCCCAGTACATGACCT
TATGGGACTTTCCTACTTGGCAGTACATCTACGTATTAGTCATCGCTATTACCATGGTGATGCGGTTTTG
GCAGTACATCAATGGGCGTGGATAGCGGTTTGACTCACGGGGATTTCCAAGTCTCCACCCCATTGACGTC
AATGGGAGTTTGTTTTGGCACCAAAATCAACGGGACTTTCCAAAATGTCGTAACAACTCCGCCCCATTGA
CGCAAATGGGCGGTAGGCGTGTACGGTGGGAGGTCTATATAAGCAGCGCGTTTTGCCTGTACTGGGTCTC
TCTGGTTAGACCAGATCTGAGCCTGGGAGCTCTCTGGCTAACTAGGGAACCCACTGCTTAAGCCTCAATA
AAGCTTGCCTTGAGTGCTTCAAGTAGTGTGTGCCCGTCTGTTGTGTGACTCTGGTAACTAGAGATCCCTC
AGACCCTTTTAGTCAGTGTGGAAAATCTCTAGCAGTGGCGCCCGAACAGGGACTTGAAAGCGAAAGGGAA
ACCAGAGGAGCTCTCTCGACGCAGGACTCGGCTTGCTGAAGCGCGCACGGCAAGAGGCGAGGGGCGGCGA
CTGGTGAGTACGCCAAAAATTTTGACTAGCGGAGGCTAGAAGGAGAGAGATGGGTGCGAGAGCGTCAGTA
TTAAGCGGGGGAGAATTAGATCGCGATGGGAAAAAATTCGGTTAAGGCCAGGGGGAAAGAAAAAATATAA
ATTAAAACATATAGTATGGGCAAGCAGGGAGCTAGAACGATTCGCAGTTAATCCTGGCCTGTTAGAAACA
TCAGAAGGCTGTAGACAAATACTGGGACAGCTACAACCATCCCTTCAGACAGGATCAGAAGAACTTAGAT
CATTATATAATACAGTAGCAACCCTCTATTGTGTGCATCAAAGGATAGAGATAAAAGACACCAAGGAAGC
TTTAGACAAGATAGAGGAAGAGCAAAACAAAAGTAAGACCACCGCACAGCAAGCGGCCGCTGATCTTCAG
ACCTGGAGGAGGAGATATGAGGGACAATTGGAGAAGTGAATTATATAAATATAAAGTAGTAAAAATTGAA
CCATTAGGAGTAGCACCCACCAAGGCAAAGAGAAGAGTGGTGCAGAGAGAAAAAAGAGCAGTGGGAATAG
GAGCTTTGTTCCTTGGGTTCTTGGGAGCAGCAGGAAGCACTATGGGCGCAGCGTCAATGACGCTGACGGT
ACAGGCCAGACAATTATTGTCTGGTATAGTGCAGCAGCAGAACAATTTGCTGAGGGCTATTGAGGCGCAA
CAGCATCTGTTGCAACTCACAGTCTGGGGCATCAAGCAGCTCCAGGCAAGAATCCTGGCTGTGGAAAGAT
ACCTAAAGGATCAACAGCTCCTGGGGATTTGGGGTTGCTCTGGAAAACTCATTTGCACCACTGCTGTGCC
TTGGAATGCTAGTTGGAGTAATAAATCTCTGGAACAGATTTGGAATCACACGACCTGGATGGAGTGGGAC
AGAGAAATTAACAATTACACAAGCTTAATACACTCCTTAATTGAAGAATCGCAAAACCAGCAAGAAAAGA
ATGAACAAGAATTATTGGAATTAGATAAATGGGCAAGTTTGTGGAATTGGTTTAACATAACAAATTGGCT
GTGGTATATAAAATTATTCATAATGATAGTAGGAGGCTTGGTAGGTTTAAGAATAGTTTTTGCTGTACTT
TCTATAGTGAATAGAGTTAGGCAGGGATATTCACCATTATCGTTTCAGACCCACCTCCCAACCCCGAGGG
GACCCGACAGGCCCGAAGGAATAGAAGAAGAAGGTGGAGAGAGAGACAGAGACAGATCCATTCGATTAGT
GAACGGATCGGCACTGCGTGCGCCAATTCTGCAGACAAATGGCAGTATTCATCCACAATTTTAAAAGAAA
AGGGGGGATTGGGGGGTACAGTGCAGGGGAAAGAATAGTAGACATAATAGCAACAGACATACAAACTAAA
GAATTACAAAAACAAATTACAAAAATTCAAAATTTTCGGGTTTATTACAGGGACAGCAGAGATCCAGTTT
GGTTAGATCTCGAGTTTACCACTCCCTATCAGTGATAGAGAAAAGTGAAAGTCGAGTTTACCACTCCCTA
TCAGTGATAGAGAAAAGTGAAAGTCGAGTTTACCACTCCCTATCAGTGATAGAGAAAAGTGAAAGTCGAG
TTTACCACTCCCTATCAGTGATAGAGAAAAGTGAAAGTCGAGTTTACCACTCCCTATCAGTGATAGAGAA
AAGTGAAAGTCGAGTTTACCACTCCCTATCAGTGATAGAGAAAAGTGAAAGTCGAGTTTACCACTCCCTA
TCAGTGATAGAGAAAAGTGAAAGTCGAGCTCGGTACCCGGGTCGAGGTAGGCGTGTACGGTGGGAGGCCT
ATATAAGCAGAGCTCGTTTAGTGAACCGTCAGATCGCCTGGAGACGCCATCCACGCTGTTTTGACCTCCA
TAGAAGACACCGGGACCGATCCAGCCTCCGCGGCCCCGAATTCACCGGTTCTAGAGCTAGCATGCAGTTC
CCGCACCCGGGGCCCGCGGCTGCGCCCGCCGTGGGAGTCCCGCTGTATGCGCCCACGCCGCTGCTGCAGC
CCGCTCACCCGACGCCCTTCTACATCGACGACATCTTGGGTCGCGGGCCCGCCGCCCCCACGCCCACTCC
CACGCTGCCGTCCCCCAACTCCTCCTTCACCAGCCTCGTGTCCTCCTACCGGACCCCGGTGTACGAGCCC
ACGCCGGTCCACCCCGCCTTCTCGCACCACCCGGCCGCCGCGCTGGCCGCCGCCTACGGCCCCAGTGGCT
TCGGAGGCCCTCTGTACCCGTTCCCGCGGACGGTGAACGACTACACGCACGCCCTACTCCGCCACGACCC
CCTGGGCAAGCCCTTGCTCTGGAGCCCCTTCCTCCAGCGACCTCTGCACAAAAGGAAAGGCGGTCAAGTG
AGGTTCTCCAACGACCAGACCGTCGAGCTGGAGAAGAAGTTCGAGACTCAGAAATACCTCTCCCCACCCG
AGAGAAAGCGTCTGGCCAAGATGTTGCAGCTCAGTGAGAGACAGGTCAAAACCTGGTTTCAGAATCGCCG
AGCTAAATGGAGAAGACTGAAACAGGAGAATCCTCAAAGCAACAAAAAGGATGCGTTGGACAGTTTGGAC
ACTTCCTGTGAGCAGGGTCAAGACTTGCCCAGTGAACAGAATAAAGGTGCCTCTTTGGATCGTTCGCAGT
GTTCACCCTCCCCAGCCTCTCAGGAAGACCCCGACTCGGAGATCTCAGAGGATTCCGACCAGGAGGTGGA
CATCGAGGGGGATAAAGGCTACTTTAATGCTGGATGATTCGAAGATATCAAGCTTATCGATAATCAACCT
CTGGATTACAAAATTTGTGAAAGATTGACTGGTATTCTTAACTATGTTGCTCCTTTTACGCTATGTGGAT
ACGCTGCTTTAATGCCTTTGTATCATGCTATTGCTTCCCGTATGGCTTTCATTTTCTCCTCCTTGTATAA
ATCCTGGTTGCTGTCTCTTTATGAGGAGTTGTGGCCCGTTGTCAGGCAACGTGGCGTGGTGTGCACTGTG
TTTGCTGACGCAACCCCCACTGGTTGGGGCATTGCCACCACCTGTCAGCTCCTTTCCGGGACTTTCGCTT
TCCCCCTCCCTATTGCCACGGCGGAACTCATCGCCGCCTGCCTTGCCCGCTGCTGGACAGGGGCTCGGCT
GTTGGGCACTGACAATTCCGTGGTGTTGTCGGGGAAATCATCGTCCTTTCCTTGGCTGCTCGCCTGTGTT
GCCACCTGGATTCTGCGCGGGACGTCCTTCTGCTACGTCCCTTCGGCCCTCAATCCAGCGGACCTTCCTT
CCCGCGGCCTGCTGCCGGCTCTGCGGCCTCTTCCGCGTCTTCGCCTTCGCCCTCAGACGAGTCGGATCTC
CCTTTGGGCCGCCTCCCCGCATCGATACCGTCGACCTCGAGACCTAGAAAAACATGGAGCAATCACAAGT
AGCAATACAGCAGCTACCAATGCTGATTGTGCCTGGCTAGAAGCACAAGAGGAGGAGGAGGTGGGTTTTC
CAGTCACACCTCAGGTACCTTTAAGACCAATGACTTACAAGGCAGCTGTAGATCTTAGCCACTTTTTAAA
AGAAAAGGGGGGACTGGAAGGGCTAATTCACTCCCAACGAAGACAAGATATCCTTGATCTGTGGATCTAC
CACACACAAGGCTACTTCCCTGATTGGCAGAACTACACACCAGGGCCAGGGATCAGATATCCACTGACCT
TTGGATGGTGCTACAAGCTAGTACCAGTTGAGCAAGAGAAGGTAGAAGAAGCCAATGAAGGAGAGAACAC
CCGCTTGTTACACCCTGTGAGCCTGCATGGGATGGATGACCCGGAGAGAGAAGTATTAGAGTGGAGGTTT
GACAGCCGCCTAGCATTTCATCACATGGCCCGAGAGCTGCATCCGGACTGTACTGGGTCTCTCTGGTTAG
ACCAGATCTGAGCCTGGGAGCTCTCTGGCTAACTAGGGAACCCACTGCTTAAGCCTCAATAAAGCTTGCC
TTGAGTGCTTCAAGTAGTGTGTGCCCGTCTGTTGTGTGACTCTGGTAACTAGAGATCCCTCAGACCCTTT
TAGTCAGTGTGGAAAATCTCTAGCAGGGCCCGTTTAAACCCGCTGATCAGCCTCGACTGTGCCTTCTAGT
TGCCAGCCATCTGTTGTTTGCCCCTCCCCCGTGCCTTCCTTGACCCTGGAAGGTGCCACTCCCACTGTCC
TTTCCTAATAAAATGAGGAAATTGCATCGCATTGTCTGAGTAGGTGTCATTCTATTCTGGGGGGTGGGGT
GGGGCAGGACAGCAAGGGGGAGGATTGGGAAGACAATAGCAGGCATGCTGGGGATGCGGTGGGCTCTATG
GCTTCTGAGGCGGAAAGAACCAGCTGGGGCTCTAGGGGGTATCCCC
[124 nt withheld, positions 5297-5420]
C
[91 nt withheld, positions 5422-5512]
A
[49 nt withheld, positions 5514-5562]
CCTTTGACGTTGGAGTCCACGTTCTTT
[37 nt withheld, positions 5590-5626]
ACCCTATCTCGGTCTATTCTTTTGATTTATAAGGGATTTTGCCGATTTCGGCCTATTGGTTAAAAAATGA
GCTGATTTAACAAAAATTTAACGCGAATTAATTCTGTGGAATGTGTGTCAGTTAGGGTGTGGAAAGTCCC
CAGGCTCCCCAGCAGGCAGAAGTATGCAAAGCATGCATCTCAATTAGTCAGCAACCAGGTGTGGAAAGTC
CCCAGGCTCCCCAGCAGGCAGAAGTATGCAAAGCATGCATCTCAATTAGTCAGCAACCATAGTCCCGCCC
CTAACTCCGCCCATCCCGCCCCTAACTCCGCCCAGTTCCGCCCATTCTCCGCCCCATGGCTGACTAATTT
TTTTTATTTATGCAGAGGCCGAGGCCGCCTCTGCCTCTGAGCTATTCCAGAAGTAGTGAGGAGGCTTTTT
TGGAGGCCTAGGCTTTTGCAAAAAGCTCCCGGGAGCTTGTATATCCATTTTCGGATCTGATCAGCACGTG
TTGACAATTAATCATCGGCATAGTATATCGGCATAGTATAATACGACAAGGTGAGGAACTAAACCATGGC
CAAGTTGACCAGTGCCGTTCCGGTGCTCACCGCGCGCGACGTCGCCGGAGCGGTCGAGTTCTGGACCGAC
CGGCTCGGGTTCTCCCGGGACTTCGTGGAGGACGACTTCGCCGGTGTGGTCCGGGACGACGTGACCCTGT
TCATCAGCGCGGTCCAGGACCAGGTGGTGCCGGACAACACCCTGGCCTGGGTGTGGGTGCGCGGCCTGGA
CGAGCTGTACGCCGAGTGGTCGGAGGTCGTGTCCACGAACTTCCGGGACGCCTCCGGGCCGGCCATGACC
GAGATCGGCGAGCAGCCGTGGGGGCGGGAGTTCGCCCTGCGCGACCCGGCCGGCAACTGCGTGCACTTCG
TGGCCGAGGAGCAGGACTGACACGTGCTACGAGATTTCGATTCCACCGCCGCCTTCTATGAAAGGTTGGG
CTTCGGAATCGTTTTCCGGGACGCCGGCTGGATGATCCTCCAGCGCGGGGATCTCATGCTGGAGTTCTTC
GCCCACCCCAACTTGTTTATTGCAGCTTATAATGGTTACAAATAAAGCAATAGCATCACAAATTTCACAA
ATAAAGCATTTTTTTCACTGCATTCTAGTTGTGGTTTGTCCAAACTCATCAATGTATCTTATCATGTCTG
TATACCGTCGACCTCTAGCTAGAGCTTGGCGTAATCATGGTCATAGCTGTTTCCTGTGTGAAATTGTTAT
CCGCTCACAATTCCACACAACATACGAGCCGGAAGCATAAAGTGTAAAGCCTGGGGTGCCTAATGAGTGA
GCTAACTCACATTAATTGCGTTGCGCTCACTGCCCGCTTTCCAGTCGGGAAACCTGTCGTGCCAGCTGCA
TTAATGAATCGGCCAACGCGCGGGGAGAGGCGGTTTGCGTATTGGGCGCTCTTCCGCTTCCTCGCTCACT
GACTCGCTGCGCTCGGTCGTTCGGCTGCGGCGAGCGGTATCAGCTCACTCAAAGGCGGTAATACGGTTAT
CCACAGAATCAGGGGATAACGCAGGAAAGAACATGTGAGCAAAAGGCCAGCAAAAGGCCAGGAACCGTAA
AAAGGCCGCGTTGCTGGCGTTTTTCCATAGGCTCCGCCCCCCTGACGAGCATCACAAAAATCGACGCTCA
AGTCAGAGGTGGCGAAACCCGACAGGACTATAAAGATACCAGGCGTTTCCCCCTGGAAGCTCCCTCGTGC
GCTCTCCTGTTCCGACCCTGCCGCTTACCGGATACCTGTCCGCCTTTCTCCCTTCGGGAAGCGTGGCGCT
TTCTCATAGCTCACGCTGTAGGTATCTCAGTTCGGTGTAGGTCGTTCGCTCCAAGCTGGGCTGTGTGCAC
GAACCCCCCGTTCAGCCCGACCGCTGCGCCTTATCCGGTAACTATCGTCTTGAGTCCAACCCGGTAAGAC
ACGACTTATCGCCACTGGCAGCAGCCACTGGTAACAGGATTAGCAGAGCGAGGTATGTAGGCGGTGCTAC
AGAGTTCTTGAAGTGGTGGCCTAACTACGGCTACACTAGAAGAACAGTATTTGGTATCTGCGCTCTGCTG
AAGCCAGTTACCTTCGGAAAAAGAGTTGGTAGCTCTTGATCCGGCAAACAAACCACCGCTGGTAGCGGTG
GTTTTTTTGTTTGCAAGCAGCAGATTACGCGCAGAAAAAAAGGATCTCAAGAAGATCCTTTGATCTTTTC
TACGGGGTCTGACGCTCAGTGGAACGAAAACTCACGTTAAGGGATTTTGGTCATGAGATTATCAAAAAGG
ATCTTCACCTAGATCCTTTTAAATTAAAAATGAAGTTTTAAATCAATCTAAAGTATATATGAGTAAACTT
GGTCTGACAGTTACCAATGCTTAATCAGTGAGGCACCTATCTCAGCGATCTGTCTATTTCGTTCATCCAT
AGTTGCCTGACTCCCCGTCGTGTAGATAACTACGATACGGGAGGGCTTACCATCTGGCCCCAGTGCTGCA
ATGATACCGCGAGACCCACGCTCACCGGCTCCAGATTTATCAGCAATAAACCAGCCAGCCGGAAGGGCCG
AGCGCAGAAGTGGTCCTGCAACTTTATCCGCCTCCATCCAGTCTATTAATTGTTGCCGGGAAGCTAGAGT
AAGTAGTTCGCCAGTTAATAGTTTGCGCAACGTTGTTGCCATTGCTACAGGCATCGTGGTGTCACGCTCG
TCGTTTGGTATGGCTTCATTCAGCTCCGGTTCCCAACGATCAAGGCGAGTTACATGATCCCCCATGTTGT
GCAAAAAAGCGGTTAGCTCCTTCGGTCCTCCGATCGTTGTCAGAAGTAAGTTGGCCGCAGTGTTATCACT
CATGGTTATGGCAGCACTGCATAATTCTCTTACTGTCATGCCATCCGTAAGATGCTTTTCTGTGACTGGT
GAGTACTCAACCAAGTCATTCTGAGAATAGTGTATGCGGCGACCGAGTTGCTCTTGCCCGGCGTCAATAC
GGGATAATACCGCGCCACATAGCAGAACTTTAAAAGTGCTCATCATTGGAAAACGTTCTTCGGGGCGAAA
ACTCTCAAGGATCTTACCGCTGTTGAGATCCAGTTCGATGTAACCCACTCGTGCACCCAACTGATCTTCA
GCATCTTTTACTTTCACCAGCGTTTCTGGGTGAGCAAAAACAGGAAGGCAAAATGCCGCAAAAAAGGGAA
TAAGGGCGACACGGAAATGTTGAATACTCATACTCTTCCTTTTTCAATATTATTGAAGCATTTATCAGGG
TTATTGTCTCATGAGCGGATACATATTTGAATGTATTTAGAAAAATAAACAAATAGGGGTTCCGCGCACA
TTTCCCCGAAAAGTGCCACCTGACGTCGACGGATCGGGAGATCTCCCGATCCCCTATGGTGCACTCTCAG
TACAATCTGCTCTGATGCCGCATAGTTAAGCCAGTATCTGCTCCCTGCTTGTGTGTTGGAGGTCGCTGAG
TAGTGCGCGAGCAAAATTTAAGCTACAACAAGGCAAGGCTTGACCGACAATTGCATGAAGAATCTGCTTA
GGGTTAGGCGTTTTGCGCTGCTTCG
Features (pLannotate 1.2.2; 32 found; start..end, strand, type, name):
     27..406     +  enhancer       CMV enhancer: human cytomegalovirus immediate early enhancer
    407..606     +  promoter       CMV promoter: human cytomegalovirus (CMV) immediate early promoter
    624..804     +  LTR            5' LTR (truncated): truncated 5' long terminal repeat (LTR) from HIV-1
    851..976     +  misc_feature   HIV-1 Ψ: packaging signal of human immunodeficiency virus type 1
    960..1323    +  CDS            HIV-1 gag (fragment): gag protein from human immunodeficiency virus 1; gag
   1469..1702    +  misc_feature   RRE: The Rev response element (RRE) of HIV-1 allows for Rev-dependent mRNA export from the nucleus to the cytoplasm.
   2079..2179    +  CDS            Rev (fragment): human immunodeficiency virus 1 (HIV-1) Rev protein; rev; enhances nuclear export of unspliced and incompletely spliced viral mRNAs
   2229..2346    +  misc_feature   cPPT/CTS: central polypurine tract and central termination sequence of HIV-1
   2403..2673    +  protein_bind   tetracycline response element: contains seven copies of the tetracycline operator tetO tetracycline repressor TetR
   2684..2701    +  misc_feature   MCS (fragment): pUC18/19 multiple cloning site
   2706..2744    +  promoter       minimal CMV promoter: human cytomegalovirus (CMV) immediate early promoter
   2862..3674    +  CDS            Hhex: HHEX_MOUSE - Also known as Prh, Prhx. Experimental evidence at protein level: Swiss-Prot protein existence level 1. Recognizes the DNA sequence 5'-ATTAA-3' (PubMed:10804173). Transcriptional repressor (PubMed:10804173). Activator of WNT-mediated transcription in conjunction with CTNNB1 (PubMed:16936074). Establishes anterior identity at two levels; acts early to enhance canonical WNT- signaling by repressing expression of TLE4, and acts later to inhibit NODAL-signaling by directly targeting NODAL (PubMed:16936074). May play a role in hematopoietic differentiation (PubMed:8096636). From Mus mus
   3684..3702    +  misc_feature   MCS (fragment): pBluescript multiple cloning site
   3702..4290    +  misc_feature   WPRE: woodchuck hepatitis virus posttranscriptional regulatory element
   4227..4808    +  CDS            nef (fragment): NEF_HV1H2 - Experimental evidence at protein level: Swiss-Prot protein existence level 1. Extracellular Nef protein targets CD4(+) T-lymphocytes for apoptosis by interacting with CXCR4 surface receptors. From Human immunodeficiency virus type 1 group M subtype B (isolate HXB2) (HIV-1).
   4815..4995    +  LTR            5' LTR (truncated): truncated 5' long terminal repeat (LTR) from HIV-1
   5027..5251    +  polyA_signal   bGH poly(A) signal: bovine growth hormone polyadenylation signal
   5255..5276    +  promoter       SV40 promoter (fragment): SV40 enhancer and early promoter
   5297..5725    +  rep_origin     f1 ori (sequence partly withheld): f1 bacteriophage origin of replication; arrow indicates direction of (+) strand synthesis
   5739..6068    +  promoter       SV40 promoter: SV40 enhancer and early promoter
   6116..6163    +  promoter       EM7 promoter: synthetic bacterial promoter&nbsp
   6182..6556    +  CDS            BleoR: antibiotic-binding protein; Sh ble from Streptoalloteichus hindustanus; confers resistance to bleomycin, phleomycin, and Zeocin™
   6566..6691    +  CDS            ble (fragment): BLE_KLEPN - Experimental evidence at protein level: Swiss-Prot protein existence level 1. Binding protein with a strong affinity to the bleomycin family of antibiotics. Binds to CL990; an antimitotic-antibiotic compound. From Klebsiella pneumoniae.
   6686..6807    +  polyA_signal   SV40 poly(A) signal: SV40 polyadenylation signal
   6880..6896    -  protein_bind   lac operator: The lac repressor binds to the lac operator to inhibit transcription in E. coli. This inhibition can be relieved by adding lactose or isopropyl-β-D-thiogalactopyranoside (IPTG). lac repressor encoded by lacI
   6904..6934    -  promoter       lac promoter: promoter for the E. coli lac operon
   6949..6970    -  protein_bind   CAP binding site: CAP binding activates transcription in the presence of cAMP. E. coli catabolite activator protein
   6983..7075    -  CDS            lacI (fragment): lac repressor; lacI; The lac repressor binds to the lac operator to inhibit transcription in E. coli. This inhibition can be relieved by adding lactose or isopropyl-β-D-thiogalactopyranoside (IPTG).
   7258..7846    -  rep_origin     ori: high-copy-number ColE1/pMB1/pBR322/pUC origin of replication
   8017..8877    -  CDS            AmpR: β-lactamase; bla; confers resistance to ampicillin, carbenicillin, and related antibiotics
   8878..8982    -  promoter       AmpR promoter: bla
   9041..9093    -  misc_feature   bom (fragment): basis of mobility region from pBR322
