[The description below was written by a language model from this plasmid's Addgene catalogue record and pLannotate feature annotations shown in this document.]
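Description:
pFUW-TetO-Hhex is a 9.2 kb HIV-1-derived lentiviral transfer plasmid built on the pFUW-TetO backbone for doxycycline-inducible expression of mouse Hhex in mammalian cells. It is maintained in E. coli as a high-copy plasmid through a ColE1/pUC-type origin and selected with ampicillin via the β-lactamase gene; an f1 origin is also present. Outside the viral unit, the backbone carries an SV40/EM7-driven BleoR cassette with an SV40 poly(A) signal, which could in principle confer Zeocin resistance, although the record does not list it as a selection marker for this construct.

The viral genome is transcribed in packaging cells from a CMV enhancer/promoter fused to a truncated 5' LTR. This is followed by the Ψ packaging signal with a gag fragment, the RRE for Rev-dependent nuclear export, and the cPPT/CTS element that aids nuclear import of the reverse-transcribed genome. The internal expression cassette consists of a tetracycline response element with seven tetO copies joined to a minimal CMV promoter, which is the sense in which the catalogue lists "CMV" as the promoter. It drives the roughly 800 bp Hhex coding sequence, cloned between NheI and BstBI sites with no tags annotated. A WPRE downstream enhances transcript stability and expression, and the unit ends with a truncated 3' LTR and a bGH poly(A) signal.

No tetracycline transactivator is encoded, so induction requires one such as rtTA to be supplied separately. Hhex is a homeodomain transcription factor implicated in hematopoietic differentiation. The associated publication concerns screening transcription factors that underlie dendritic cell diversity, which suggests the construct was used for transcription factor overexpression in that setting.
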