Addgene plasmid #207212: pFUW-TetO-Hhex
Purpose: doxycycline-inducible expression of Mouse Hhex in mammalian cells
Depositing lab: Filipe Pereira. Depositing organization: Center for Neuroscience and Cell Biology, University of Coimbra. Publication: Anchored screening identifies transcription factor blueprints underlying dendritic cell diversity and subset-specific anti-tumor immunity. Henriques-Oliveira L, Altman AR, Kurochkin I, Ascic E, Halitzki E, Matei A, Pértiga-Cabral D, Ulmert I, Holst S, Nair MS, Cunha PP, Park S, Vergani S, Kharas MG, Yuan J, Lahl K, Rosa FF, Pires CF, Pereira C-F. Immunity. 58, 1-20. October 2025. 10.1016/j.immuni.2025.08.001.
Backbone
  Vector backbone: pFUW-TetO
  Vector type: Mammalian Expression, Lentiviral
Growth in bacteria
  Bacterial resistance: Ampicillin, 100 μg/mL
  Growth temperature: 37°C
  Growth strain: NEB Stable
  Copy number: High Copy
Gene/Insert
  Gene/Insert name: pFUW-TetO-HHEX
  Species: M. musculus (mouse)
  Insert size (bp): 800
  Promoter: CMV
  Cloning method: Restriction Enzyme; 5′ cloning site NheI (unknown if destroyed); 3′ cloning site BstBI (unknown if destroyed)
  Sequencing primers: 5′ TCCACGCTGTTTTGACCTCC
Terms and licenses: Academic/Nonprofit Terms; Industry Terms: Not Available to Industry
How to cite: pFUW-TetO-Hhex was a gift from Filipe Pereira (Addgene plasmid # 207212 ; http://n2t.net/addgene:207212 ; RRID:Addgene_207212)
